Addgene plasmid #148438: pCIneo-V5-SBP-HseIF4AI_AC
Purpose: Mammalian Expression of HseIF4AI
Depositing lab: Elisa Izaurralde. Depositing organization: Max Planck Institute for Developmental Biology. Publication: miRISC and the CCR4-NOT complex silence mRNA targets independently of 43S ribosomal scanning. Kuzuoglu-Ozturk D, Bhandari D, Huntzinger E, Fauser M, Helms S, Izaurralde E. EMBO J. 2016 Jun 1;35(11):1186-203. doi: 10.15252/embj.201592901. Epub 2016 Mar 23. PubMed 27009120.
Backbone
  Vector backbone: pCI-neo
  Vector type: Mammalian Expression
Growth in bacteria
  Bacterial resistance: Ampicillin, 100 μg/mL
  Growth temperature: 37°C
  Growth strain: DH5alpha
  Copy number: High Copy
Gene/Insert
  Gene/Insert name: HseIF4AI
  Species: H. sapiens (human)
  Mutation: 3 silent mutations relative to NM_001416.2
  Entrez Gene: EIF4A1 (a.k.a. DDX2A, EIF-4A, EIF4A, eIF-4A-I, eIF4A-I)
  Cloning method: Unknown
Terms and licenses: Academic/Nonprofit Terms; Industry Terms: Not Available to Industry
Depositor comments: ORF extracted from NCBI: NM_001416.2. Plasmids from this collection were made available to the research community and donated after the lab closed. Please note that the sequence provided by the depositing laboratory may be theoretical/predicted or based on Sanger sequencing results. There may be discrepancies between sequencing results obtained by Addgene and the depositor sequence. If an Addgene verified sequence is not available, please contact before placing your order to request that our lab fully sequence the plasmid.
How to cite: pCIneo-V5-SBP-HseIF4AI_AC was a gift from Elisa Izaurralde (Addgene plasmid # 148438 ; http://n2t.net/addgene:148438 ; RRID:Addgene_148438)
