[The description below was written by a language model from this plasmid's Addgene catalogue record and pLannotate feature annotations shown in this document.]
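Description:
pCIneo-V5-SBP-HseIF4AI_AC is a mammalian expression plasmid of about 6.9 kb built on the pCI-neo backbone, carrying the human EIF4A1 open reading frame with two N-terminal tags. In bacteria it is maintained at high copy through a ColE1/pUC-type origin and selected with ampicillin via the β-lactamase gene. An f1 origin is also present, which in principle allows single-stranded DNA production. For mammalian cells the backbone supplies a separate cassette in which the SV40 enhancer/early promoter drives the neomycin phosphotransferase gene followed by a synthetic polyadenylation signal, allowing selection of stable transfectants with G418.

The expression unit begins with the human cytomegalovirus immediate-early enhancer and promoter, followed by a chimeric β-globin/immunoglobulin heavy chain intron that generally improves mRNA processing and expression. A T7 promoter lies just upstream of the coding region and could support in vitro transcription. The coding region encodes a V5 epitope tag, then a streptavidin-binding peptide (SBP), then eIF4AI, and an SV40 polyadenylation signal sits downstream. The insert was derived from the human reference transcript and carries three silent mutations relative to it, so the protein sequence is unchanged. eIF4AI is the ATP-dependent DEAD-box RNA helicase subunit of eIF4F that unwinds 5' UTR structure during ribosomal scanning.

The V5 tag permits immunodetection, while SBP allows affinity capture on streptavidin resin, making the construct suited to expression and pulldown of eIF4AI and its partners in human cells. The associated study addresses miRNA-mediated silencing and its relationship to 43S scanning. The meaning of the "_AC" suffix is not stated in the record.
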