Features (pLannotate 1.2.2; 21 found; start..end, strand, type, name):
    136..513     +  enhancer       CMV enhancer: human cytomegalovirus immediate early enhancer
    514..725     +  promoter       CMV promoter: human cytomegalovirus (CMV) immediate early promoter
    886..1018    +  intron         chimeric intron: chimera between introns from human β-globin and immunoglobulin heavy chain genes
   1063..1081    +  promoter       T7 promoter: promoter for bacteriophage T7 RNA polymerase
   1103..1144    +  CDS            V5 tag: epitope tag from simian virus 5
   1166..1279    +  CDS            SBP: streptavidin-binding peptide selected from a peptide library; binds streptavidin with nanomolar affinity (Keefe et al., 2001)
   1310..2527    +  CDS            EIF4A1 (sequence partly withheld): IF4A1_HUMAN - Also known as DDX2A, EIF4A. Experimental evidence at protein level: Swiss-Prot protein existence level 1. ATP-dependent RNA helicase which is a subunit of the eIF4F complex involved in cap recognition and is required for mRNA binding to ribosome. In the current model of translation initiation, eIF4A unwinds RNA secondary structures in the 5'-UTR of mRNAs which is necessary to allow efficient binding of the small ribosomal subunit, and subsequent scanning for the initiator codon. From Homo sapiens (Human).
   2558..2575    -  promoter       T3 promoter (fragment): promoter for bacteriophage T3 RNA polymerase
   2593..2714    -  polyA_signal   SV40 poly(A) signal: SV40 polyadenylation signal
   2737..2805    -  CDS            large T antigen (fragment): large T antigen from SV40 (simian virus 40)
   2829..2896    +  CDS            lacZα (fragment): LacZα fragment of β-galactosidase; lacZ fragment
   2900..3328    +  rep_origin     f1 ori (sequence partly withheld): f1 bacteriophage origin of replication; arrow indicates direction of (+) strand synthesis
   3356..3407    -  misc_feature   bom (fragment): basis of mobility region from pBR322
   3472..3829    +  promoter       SV40 promoter: SV40 enhancer and early promoter
   3880..4671    +  CDS            neo: KKA2_KLEPN - Also known as kan, nptII. Experimental evidence at protein level: Swiss-Prot protein existence level 1. Resistance to kanamycin, neomycin, paromomycin, ribostamycin, butirosin and gentamicin B. From Klebsiella pneumoniae.
   4738..4786    +  polyA_signal   poly(A) signal: synthetic polyadenylation signal
   4806..4860    -  misc_feature   bom (fragment): basis of mobility region from pBR322
   4962..4997    -  CDS            rop (fragment): Rop protein, which maintains plasmids at low copy number; rop
   5092..5196    +  promoter       AmpR promoter: bla
   5197..6057    +  CDS            AmpR: β-lactamase; bla; confers resistance to ampicillin, carbenicillin, and related antibiotics
   6228..6816    +  rep_origin     ori: high-copy-number ColE1/pMB1/pBR322/pUC origin of replication
>Addgene plasmid #148438 | pCIneo-V5-SBP-HseIF4AI_AC | addgene full sequence | sequence record 421632 | Addgene NGS Result
TATTGGCCATTAGCCATATTATTCATTGGTTATATAGCATAAATCAATATTGGCTATTGGCCATTGCATA
CGTTGTATCTATATCATAATATGTACATTTATATTGGCTCATGTCCAATATGACCGCCATGTTGGCATTG
ATTATTGACTAGTTATTAATAGTAATCAATTACGGGGTCATTAGTTCATAGCCCATATATGGAGTTCCGC
GTTACATAACTTACGGTAAATGGCCCGCCTGGCTGACCGCCCAACGACCCCCGCCCATTGACGTCAATAA
TGACGTATGTTCCCATAGTAACGCCAATAGGGACTTTCCATTGACGTCAATGGGTGGAGTATTTACGGTA
AACTGCCCACTTGGCAGTACATCAAGTGTATCATATGCCAAGTCCGCCCCCTATTGACGTCAATGACGGT
AAATGGCCCGCCTGGCATTATGCCCAGTACATGACCTTACGGGACTTTCCTACTTGGCAGTACATCTACG
TATTAGTCATCGCTATTACCATGGTGATGCGGTTTTGGCAGTACACCAATGGGCGTGGATAGCGGTTTGA
CTCACGGGGATTTCCAAGTCTCCACCCCATTGACGTCAATGGGAGTTTGTTTTGGCACCAAAATCAACGG
GACTTTCCAAAATGTCGTAACAACTGCGATCGCCCGCCCCGTTGACGCAAATGGGCGGTAGGCGTGTACG
GTGGGAGGTCTATATAAGCAGAGCTCGTTTAGTGAACCGTCAGATCACTAGAAGCTTTATTGCGGTAGTT
TATCACAGTTAAATTGCTAACGCAGTCAGTGCTTCTGACACAACAGTCTCGAACTTAAGCTGCAGTGACT
CTCTTAAGGTAGCCTTGCAGAAGTTGGTCGTGAGGCACTGGGCAGGTAAGTATCAAGGTTACAAGACAGG
TTTAAGGAGACCAATAGAAACTGGGCTTGTCGAGACAGAGAAGACTCTTGCGTTTCTGATAGGCACCTAT
TGGTCTTACTGACATCCACTTTGCCTTTCTCTCCACAGGTGTCCACTCCCAGTTCAATTACAGCTCTTAA
GGCTAGAGTACTTAATACGACTCACTATAGGCTAGCAATTGCGGCCACCATGGGTAAGCCTATCCCTAAC
CCTCTCCTCGGTCTCGATTCTACGCCCGGAAGCGGTAGCGGTACCATGGACGAGAAGACCACCGGCTGGG
GGGGCGGCCACGTGGTGGAGGGCCTGGCCGGCGAGCTGGAGCAGCTGCGGGCCAGGCTGGAGCACCACCC
TCAGGGCCAGCGGGAGCCCTCCGGCGGCTGCAAGCCCCTCGAGAATTCAATGTCTGCGAGCCAGGATTCC
CGATCCAGAGACAATGGCCCCGATGGGATGGAGCCCGAAGGCGTCATCGAGAGTAACTGGAATGAGATTG
TTGACAGCTTTGATGACATGAACCTCTCGGAGTCCCTTCTCCGTGGCATCTACGCCTATGGTTTTGAGAA
GCCCTCTGCCATCCAGCAGCGAGCCATTCTACCTTGTATCAAGGGTTATGATGTGATTGCTCAAGCCCAA
TCTGGGACTGGGAAAACGGCCACATTTGCCATATCAATTCTGCAGCAGATTGAATTAGATCTAAAAGCCA
CCCAGGCCTTGGTCCTAGCACCCACTCGAGAATTGGCTCAGCAGATACAGAAGGTGGTCATGGCACTAGG
AGACTACATGGGCGCCTCCTGTCACGCCTGTATCGGGGGCACCAACGTGCGTGCTGAGGTGCAGAAACTG
CAGATGGAAGCTCCCCACATCATCGTGGGTACCCCTGGCCGTGTATTTGATATGCTTAACCGGAGATACC
TGTCCCCCAAATACATCAAGATGTTTGTACTGGATGAAGCTGACGAAATGTTAAGCCGTGGATTCAAGGA
CCAGATCTATGACATATTCCAAAAGCTCAACAGCAACACCCAGGTAGTTTTGCTGTCAGCCACAATGCCT
TCTGATGTGCTTGAGGTGACCAAGAAGTTCATGAGGGACCCCATTCGGATTCTTGTCAAGAAGGAA
[501 nt withheld, positions 2027-2527]
TAATCTAGAGTCGACCCGGGCGGCCGCTTCCCTTTAGTGAGGGTTAATGCTTCGAGCAGACATGATAAGA
TACATTGATGAGTTTGGACAAACCACAACTAGAATGCAGTGAAAAAAATGCTTTATTTGTGAAATTTGTG
ATGCTATTGCTTTATTTGTAACCATTATAAGCTGCAATAAACAAGTTAACAACAACAATTGCATTCATTT
TATGTTTCAGGTTCAGGGGGAGATGTGGGAGGTTTTTTAAAGCAAGTAAAACCTCTACAAATGTGGTAAA
ATCCGATAAGGATCGATCCGGGCTGGCGTAATAGCGAAGAGGCCCGCACCGATCGCCCTTCCCAACAGTT
GCGCAGCCTGAATGGCGAATGG
[124 nt withheld, positions 2900-3023]
C
[91 nt withheld, positions 3025-3115]
A
[49 nt withheld, positions 3117-3165]
CCTTTGACGTTGGAGTCCACGTTCTTT
[37 nt withheld, positions 3193-3229]
ACCCTATCTCGGTCTATTCTTTTGATTTATAAGGGATTTTGCCGATTTCGGCCTATTGGTTAAAAAATGA
GCTGATTTAACAAAAATTTAACGCGAATTTTAACAAAATATTAACGCTTACAATTTCCTGATGCGGTATT
TTCTCCTTACGCATCTGTGCGGTATTTCACACCGCATACGCGGATCTGCGCAGCACCATGGCCTGAAATA
ACCTCTGAAAGAGGAACTTGGTTAGGTACCTTCTGAGGCGGAAAGAACCAGCTGTGGAATGTGTGTCAGT
TAGGGTGTGGAAAGTCCCCAGGCTCCCCAGCAGGCAGAAGTATGCAAAGCATGCATCTCAATTAGTCAGC
AACCAGGTGTGGAAAGTCCCCAGGCTCCCCAGCAGGCAGAAGTATGCAAAGCATGCATCTCAATTAGTCA
GCAACCATAGTCCCGCCCCTAACTCCGCCCATCCCGCCCCTAACTCCGCCCAGTTCCGCCCATTCTCCGC
CCCATGGCTGACTAATTTTTTTTATTTATGCAGAGGCCGAGGCCGCCTCGGCCTCTGAGCTATTCCAGAA
GTAGTGAGGAGGCTTTTTTGGAGGCCTAGGCTTTTGCAAAAAGCTTGATTCTTCTGACACAACAGTCTCG
AACTTAAGGCTAGAGCCACCATGATTGAACAAGATGGATTGCACGCAGGTTCTCCGGCCGCTTGGGTGGA
GAGGCTATTCGGCTATGACTGGGCACAACAGACAATCGGCTGCTCTGATGCCGCCGTGTTCCGGCTGTCA
GCGCAGGGGCGCCCGGTTCTTTTTGTCAAGACCGACCTGTCCGGTGCCCTGAATGAACTGCAGGACGAGG
CAGCGCGGCTATCGTGGCTGGCCACGACGGGCGTTCCTTGCGCAGCTGTGCTCGACGTTGTCACTGAAGC
GGGAAGGGACTGGCTGCTATTGGGCGAAGTGCCGGGGCAGGATCTCCTGTCATCTCACCTTGCTCCTGCC
GAGAAAGTATCCATCATGGCTGATGCAATGCGGCGGCTGCATACGCTTGATCCGGCTACCTGCCCATTCG
ACCACCAAGCGAAACATCGCATCGAGCGAGCACGTACTCGGATGGAAGCCGGTCTTGTCGATCAGGATGA
TCTGGACGAAGAGCATCAGGGGCTCGCGCCAGCCGAACTGTTCGCCAGGCTCAAGGCGCGCATGCCCGAC
GGCGAGGATCTCGTCGTGACCCATGGCGATGCCTGCTTGCCGAATATCATGGTGGAAAATGGCCGCTTTT
CTGGATTCATCGACTGTGGCCGGCTGGGTGTGGCGGACCGCTATCAGGACATAGCGTTGGCTACCCGTGA
TATTGCTGAAGAGCTTGGCGGCGAATGGGCTGACCGCTTCCTCGTGCTTTACGGTATCGCCGCTCCCGAT
TCGCAGCGCATCGCCTTCTATCGCCTTCTTGACGAGTTCTTCTGAGCGGGACTCTGGGGTTCGAAATGAC
CGACCAAGCGACGCCCAACCTGCCATCACGATGGCCGCAATAAAATATCTTTATTTTCATTACATCTGTG
TGTTGGTTTTTTGTGTGAATCGATAGCGATAAGGATCCGCGTATGGTGCACTCTCAGTACAATCTGCTCT
GATGCCGCATAGTTAAGCCAGCCCCGACACCCGCCAACACCCGCTGACGCGCCCTGACGGGCTTGTCTGC
TCCCGGCATCCGCTTACAGACAAGCTGTGACCGTCTCCGGGAGCTGCATGTGTCAGAGGTTTTCACCGTC
ATCACCGAAACGCGCGAGACGAAAGGGCCTCGTGATACGCCTATTTTTATAGGTTAATGTCATGATAATA
ATGGTTTCTTAGACGTCAGGTGGCACTTTTCGGGGAAATGTGCGCGGAACCCCTATTTGTTTATTTTTCT
AAATACATTCAAATATGTATCCGCTCATGAGACAATAACCCTGATAAATGCTTCAATAATATTGAAAAAG
GAAGAGTATGAGTATTCAACATTTCCGTGTCGCCCTTATTCCCTTTTTTGCGGCATTTTGCCTTCCTGTT
TTTGCTCACCCAGAAACGCTGGTGAAAGTAAAAGATGCTGAAGATCAGTTGGGTGCACGAGTGGGTTACA
TCGAACTGGATCTCAACAGCGGTAAGATCCTTGAGAGTTTTCGCCCCGAAGAACGTTTTCCAATGATGAG
CACTTTTAAAGTTCTGCTATGTGGCGCGGTATTATCCCGTATTGACGCCGGGCAAGAGCAACTCGGTCGC
CGCATACACTATTCTCAGAATGACTTGGTTGAGTACTCACCAGTCACAGAAAAGCATCTTACGGATGGCA
TGACAGTAAGAGAATTATGCAGTGCTGCCATAACCATGAGTGATAACACTGCGGCCAACTTACTTCTGAC
AACGATCGGAGGACCGAAGGAGCTAACCGCTTTTTTGCACAACATGGGGGATCATGTAACTCGCCTTGAT
CGTTGGGAACCGGAGCTGAATGAAGCCATACCAAACGACGAGCGTGACACCACGATGCCTGTAGCAATGG
CAACAACGTTGCGCAAACTATTAACTGGCGAACTACTTACTCTAGCTTCCCGGCAACAATTAATAGACTG
GATGGAGGCGGATAAAGTTGCAGGACCACTTCTGCGCTCGGCCCTTCCGGCTGGCTGGTTTATTGCTGAT
AAATCTGGAGCCGGTGAGCGTGGGTCTCGCGGTATCATTGCAGCACTGGGGCCAGATGGTAAGCCCTCCC
GTATCGTAGTTATCTACACGACGGGGAGTCAGGCAACTATGGATGAACGAAATAGACAGATCGCTGAGAT
AGGTGCCTCACTGATTAAGCATTGGTAACTGTCAGACCAAGTTTACTCATATATACTTTAGATTGATTTA
AAACTTCATTTTTAATTTAAAAGGATCTAGGTGAAGATCCTTTTTGATAATCTCATGACCAAAATCCCTT
AACGTGAGTTTTCGTTCCACTGAGCGTCAGACCCCGTAGAAAAGATCAAAGGATCTTCTTGAGATCCTTT
TTTTCTGCGCGTAATCTGCTGCTTGCAAACAAAAAAACCACCGCTACCAGCGGTGGTTTGTTTGCCGGAT
CAAGAGCTACCAACTCTTTTTCCGAAGGTAACTGGCTTCAGCAGAGCGCAGATACCAAATACTGTTCTTC
TAGTGTAGCCGTAGTTAGGCCACCACTTCAAGAACTCTGTAGCACCGCCTACATACCTCGCTCTGCTAAT
CCTGTTACCAGTGGCTGCTGCCAGTGGCGATAAGTCGTGTCTTACCGGGTTGGACTCAAGACGATAGTTA
CCGGATAAGGCGCAGCGGTCGGGCTGAACGGGGGGTTCGTGCACACAGCCCAGCTTGGAGCGAACGACCT
ACACCGAACTGAGATACCTACAGCGTGAGCTATGAGAAAGCGCCACGCTTCCCGAAGGGAGAAAGGCGGA
CAGGTATCCGGTAAGCGGCAGGGTCGGAACAGGAGAGCGCACGAGGGAGCTTCCAGGGGGAAACGCCTGG
TATCTTTATAGTCCTGTCGGGTTTCGCCACCTCTGACTTGAGCGTCGATTTTTGTGATGCTCGTCAGGGG
GGCGGAGCCTATGGAAAAACGCCAGCAACGCGGCCTTTTTACGGTTCCTGGCCTTTTGCTGGCCTTTTGC
TCACATGGCTCGACAGATCTTCAA
